>Addgene plasmid #61565 | pBAMD1-4 | depositor full sequence | sequence record 100350 | Full pBAMD1-4 sequence
TTTAATTAACTGTCTCTTATACACATCTTTGTGTCTCAGGCCGCCTAGGCCGCGGCCGCGCGAATTCGAG
CTCGGTACCCGGGGATCCTCTAGAGTCGACCTGCAGGCATGCAAGCTTGCGGCCGCCAAAGCCCGCCGAA
AGGCGGGCTTTTCTGTATTTAAATGAACCTTGACCGAACGCAGCGGTGGTAACGGCGCAGTGGCGGTTTT
CATGGCTTGTTATGACTGTTTTTTTGGGGTACAGTCTATGCCTCGGGCATCCAAGCAGCAAGCGCGTTAC
GCCGTGGGTCGATGTTTGATGTTATGGAGCAGCAACGATGTTACGCAGCAGGGCAGTCGCCCTAAAACAA
AGTTAAACATCATGAGGGAAGCGGTGATCGCCGAAGTATCGACTCAACTATCAGAGGTAGTTGGCGTCAT
CGAGCGCCATCTCGAACCGACGTTGCTGGCCGTACATTTGTACGGCTCCGCAGTGGATGGCGGCCTGAAG
CCACACAGTGATATTGATTTGCTGGTTACGGTGACCGTAAGGCTTGATGAAACAACGCGGCGAGCTTTGA
TCAACGACCTTTTGGAAACTTCGGCTTCCCCTGGAGAGAGCGAGATTCTCCGCGCTGTAGAAGTCACCAT
TGTTGTGCACGACGACATCATTCCGTGGCGTTATCCAGCTAAGCGCGAACTGCAATTTGGAGAATGGCAG
CGCAATGACATTCTTGCAGGTATCTTCGAGCCAGCCACGATCGACATTGATCTGGCTATCTTGCTGACAA
AAGCAAGAGAACATAGCGTTGCCTTGGTAGGTCCAGCGGCGGAGGAACTCTTTGATCCGGTTCCTGAACA
GGATCTATTTGAGGCGCTAAATGAAACCTTAACGCTATGGAACTCGCCGCCCGACTGGGCTGGCGATGAG
CGAAATGTAGTGCTTACGTTGTCCCGCATTTGGTACAGCGCAGTAACCGGCAAAATCGCGCCGAAGGATG
TCGCTGCCGACTGGGCAATGGAGCGCCTGCCGGCCCAGTATCAGCCCGTCATACTTGAAGCTAGACAGGC
TTATCTTGGACAAGAAGAAGATCGCTTGGCCTCGCGCGCAGATCAGTTGGAAGAATTTGTCCACTACGTG
AAAGGCGAGATCACCAAGGTAGTCGGCAAATAAGACAATTGTCTAATTAATTGCGGACCCTAGAGGTCCC
CTTTTTTATTTTAAAAATTTTTTCACAAAACGGTTTACAAGCATAAAATCTCTGAAGATGTGTATAAGAG
ACAGACTAGTCTTGGACTCCTGTTGATAGATCCAGTAATGACCTCAGAACTCCATCTGGATTTGTTCAGA
ACGCTCGGTTGCCGCCGGGCGTTTTTTATTGGTGAGAATCCAGGGGTCCCCTGGTTTAAACTACACAAGT
AGCGTCCTGAACGGAACCTTTCCCGTTTTCCAGAATCTGATGTTCCATGTGACCTCCTAACATGGTAACG
TTCATGATTACCAGTGCACTGCATCGTGCGGCGGATTGGGCGAAAAGCGTGTTTTCTAGTGCTGCGCTGG
GTGATCCGCGTCGTACCGCGCGTCTGGTGAATGTTGCGGCGCAACTGGCCAAATATAGCGGCAAAAGCAT
TACCATTAGCAGCGAAGGCAGCAAAGCCATGCAGGAAGGCGCGTATCGTTTTATTCGTAATCCGAACGTG
AGCGCGGAAGCGATTCGTAAAGCGGGTGCCATGCAGACCGTGAAACTGGCCCAGGAATTTCCGGAACTGC
TGGCAATTGAAGATACCACCTCTCTGAGCTATCGTCATCAGGTGGCGGAAGAACTGGGCAAACTGGGTAG
CATTCAGGATAAAAGCCGTGGTTGGTGGGTGCATAGCGTGCTGCTGCTGGAAGCGACCACCTTTCGTACC
GTGGGCCTGCTGCATCAAGAATGGTGGATGCGTCCGGATGATCCGGCGGATGCGGATGAAAAAGAAAGCG
GCAAATGGCTGGCCGCTGCTGCAACTTCGCGTCTGAGAATGGGCAGCATGATGAGCAACGTGATTGCGGT
GTGCGATCGTGAAGCGGATATTCATGCGTATCTGCAAGATAAACTGGCCCATAACGAACGTTTTGTGGTG
CGTAGCAAACATCCGCGTAAAGATGTGGAAAGCGGCCTGTATCTGTATGATCACCTGAAAAACCAGCCGG
AACTGGGCGGCTATCAGATTAGCATTCCGCAGAAAGGCGTGGTGGATAAACGTGGCAAACGTAAAAACCG
TCCGGCGCGTAAAGCGAGCCTGAGCCTGCGTAGCGGCCGTATTACCCTGAAACAGGGCAACATTACCCTG
AACGCGGTGCTGGCCGAAGAAATTAATCCGCCGAAAGGCGAAACCCCGCTGAAATGGCTGCTGCTGACCA
GCGAGCCGGTGGAAAGTCTGGCCCAAGCGCTGCGTGTGATTGATATTTATACCCATCGTTGGCGCATTGA
AGAATTTCACAAAGCGTGGAAAACGGGTGCGGGTGCGGAACGTCAGCGTATGGAAGAACCGGATAACCTG
GAACGTATGGTGAGCATTCTGAGCTTTGTGGCGGTGCGTCTGCTGCAACTGCGTGAATCTTTTACTCCGC
CGCAAGCACTGCGTGCGCAGGGCCTGCTGAAAGAAGCGGAACACGTTGAAAGCCAGAGCGCGGAAACCGT
GCTGACCCCGGATGAATGCCAACTGCTGGGCTATCTGGATAAAGGCAAACGCAAACGCAAAGAAAAAGCG
GGCAGCCTGCAATGGGCGTATATGGCGATTGCGCGTCTGGGCGGCTTTATGGATAGCAAACGTACCGGCA
TTGCGAGCTGGGGTGCGCTGTGGGAAGGTTGGGAAGCGCTGCAAAGCAAACTGGATGGCTTTCTGGCCGC
GAAAGACCTGATGGCGCAGGGCATTAAAATCTAATCGGCGATCGCTAGTAGCCCGCCTAATGAGCGGGCT
TTTTTTTAATTCCCCTATTTGTTTATTTTTCTAAATACATTCAAATATGTATCCGCTCATGAGACAATAA
CCCTGATAAATGCTTCAATAATATTGAAAAAGGAAGAGTATGAGCATTCAGCATTTTCGTGTGGCGCTGA
TTCCGTTTTTTGCGGCGTTTTGCCTGCCGGTGTTTGCGCATCCGGAAACCCTGGTGAAAGTGAAAGATGC
GGAAGATCAACTGGGTGCGCGCGTGGGCTATATTGAACTGGATCTGAACAGCGGCAAAATTCTGGAATCT
TTTCGTCCGGAAGAACGTTTTCCGATGATGAGCACCTTTAAAGTGCTGCTGTGCGGTGCGGTTCTGAGCC
GTGTGGATGCGGGCCAGGAACAACTGGGCCGTCGTATTCATTATAGCCAGAACGATCTGGTGGAATATAG
CCCGGTGACCGAAAAACATCTGACCGATGGCATGACCGTGCGTGAACTGTGCAGCGCGGCGATTACCATG
AGCGATAACACCGCGGCGAACCTGCTGCTGACGACCATTGGCGGTCCGAAAGAACTGACCGCGTTTCTGC
ATAACATGGGCGATCATGTGACCCGTCTGGATCGTTGGGAACCGGAACTGAACGAAGCGATTCCGAACGA
TGAACGTGATACCACCATGCCGGCAGCAATGGCGACCACCCTGCGTAAACTGCTGACGGGTGAGCTGCTG
ACCCTGGCAAGCCGCCAGCAACTGATTGATTGGATGGAAGCGGATAAAGTGGCGGGTCCGCTGCTGCGTA
GCGCGCTGCCGGCTGGCTGGTTTATTGCGGATAAAAGCGGTGCGGGCGAACGTGGCAGCCGTGGCATTAT
TGCGGCGCTGGGCCCGGATGGTAAACCGAGCCGTATTGTGGTGATTTATACCACCGGCAGCCAGGCGACG
ATGGATGAACGTAACCGTCAGATTGCGGAAATTGGCGCGAGCCTGATTAAACATTGGTAAACCGATACAA
TTAAAGGCTCCTTTTGGAGCCTTTTTTTTTGGACACGCGTTTGTCCTTTTCCGCTGCATAACCCTGCTTC
GGGGTCATTATAGCGATTTTTTCGGTATATCCATCCTTTTTCGCACGATATACAGGATTTTGCCAAAGGG
TTCGTGTAGACTTTCCTTGGTGTATCCAACGGCGTCAGCCGGGCAGGATAGGTGAAGTAGGCCCACCCGC
GAGCGGGTGTTCCTTCTTCACTGTCCCTTATTCGCACCTGGCGGTGCTCAACGGGAATCCTGCTCTGCGA
GGCTGGCCGTAGGCCGGCCGATCTGAAGATCAGCAGTTCAACCTGTTGATAGTACGTACTAAGCTCTCAT
GTTTCACGTACTAAGCTCTCATGTTTAACGTACTAAGCTCTCATGTTTAACGAACTAAACCCTCATGGCT
AACGTACTAAGCTCTCATGGCTAACGTACTAAGCTCTCATGTTTCACGTACTAAGCTCTCATGTTTGAAC
AATAAAATTAATATAAATCAGCAACTTAAATAGCCTCTAAGGTTTTAAGTTTTATAAGAAAAAAAAGAAT
ATATAAGGCTTTTAAAGCCTTTAAGGTTTAACGGTTGTGGACAACAAGCCAGGGATGTAACGCACTGAGA
AGCCCTTAGAGCCTCTCAAAGCAATTTTGAGTGACACAGGAACACTTAACGGCTGACATGGGGCGCGCCC
AGCTGTCTAGGGCGGCGGATTTGTCCTACTCAGGAGAGCGTTCACCGACAAACAACAGATAAAACGAAAG
GCCCAGTCTTTCGACTGAGCCTTTCGTTTTATTTGATGCC
Features (pLannotate 1.2.2; 13 found; start..end, strand, type, name):
     10..28      +  misc_feature   Tn5 ME: hyperactive mosaic end for Tn5 transposase recognition (Reznikoff et al., 2004)
     62..118     +  misc_feature   MCS: pUC18/19 multiple cloning site
    299..355     +  CDS            GmR (fragment): gentamycin acetyltransferase; aacC1; confers resistance to gentamycin
    362..1153    +  CDS            SmR: aminoglycoside adenylyltransferase (Murphy, 1985); aadA; confers resistance to spectinomycin and streptomycin
   1246..1264    -  misc_feature   Tn5 ME: hyperactive mosaic end for Tn5 transposase recognition (Reznikoff et al., 2004)
   1275..1369    +  terminator     lambda t0 terminator: transcription terminator from phage lambda
   1474..2901    +  CDS            Tn5 transposase: transposase from the bacterial Tn5 transposon (Reznikoff, 1993)
   2958..3049    +  promoter       AmpR promoter: bla
   3050..3907    +  CDS            bla: BLAT_ECOLX - Experimental evidence at protein level: Swiss-Prot protein existence level 1. TEM-type are the most prevalent beta-lactamases in enterobacteria; they hydrolyze the beta-lactam bond in susceptible beta-lactam antibiotics, thus conferring resistance to penicillins and cephalosporins. TEM-3 and TEM-4 are capable of hydrolyzing cefotaxime and ceftazidime. TEM-5 is capable of hydrolyzing ceftazidime. TEM-6 is capable of hydrolyzing ceftazidime and aztreonam. TEM-8/CAZ-2, TEM- 16/CAZ-7 and TEM-24/CAZ-6 are markedly active against ceftazidime. IRT- 4 shows resistance to beta-lactamase in
   3914..3953    +  terminator     fd terminator: central terminator from bacteriophage fd (Otsuka and Kunisawa, 1982)
   4101..4209    +  oriT           oriT: incP origin of transfer
   4220..4608    +  rep_origin     R6K γ ori: γ replication origin from E. coli plasmid R6K; requires the R6K initiator protein pi for replication
   4639..4725    -  terminator     rrnB T1 terminator: Escherichia coli rrnB; transcription terminator T1 from the E. coli rrnB gene
