[The description below was written by a language model from this plasmid's Addgene catalogue record and pLannotate feature annotations shown in this document.]
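Description:
pBAMD1-4 is a 4,730 bp empty-backbone mini-Tn5 delivery plasmid, classed as a synthetic biology vector and designed as a standardized tool for random chromosomal insertion in Gram-negative bacteria. It replicates from the R6K γ origin, which depends on the pi initiator protein supplied in trans. It is therefore maintained at low copy in pir-expressing E. coli hosts such as Pir1 and behaves as a suicide plasmid in recipients lacking pi. An incP oriT allows it to be mobilised by conjugation when transfer functions are provided by a donor or helper strain.

The transposable module is bounded by two 19 bp hyperactive Tn5 mosaic ends in opposite orientation. Between them lie a pUC18/19-type multiple cloning site for inserting cargo and the aadA aminoglycoside adenylyltransferase gene, which confers streptomycin and spectinomycin resistance. A short gentamicin acetyltransferase fragment annotated just upstream of aadA appears to be a remnant of the resistance cassette rather than a functional marker. The Tn5 transposase gene sits outside the mosaic ends, as does a TEM β-lactamase gene with its own promoter. As a result, transposase is expressed only transiently after delivery and is lost with the non-replicating backbone, which should leave stable insertions that cannot hop again. Ampicillin resistance marks the backbone, so streptomycin-resistant, ampicillin-sensitive clones would indicate genuine transposition rather than whole-plasmid cointegration. Lambda t0, fd and rrnB T1 terminators insulate the modules from one another.

The plasmid carries no insert as deposited. According to the record, its uses are transposon mutagenesis and stable genomic integration of cloned genes for metabolic engineering of Gram-negative cell factories.
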