Addgene plasmid #61565: pBAMD1-4
Purpose: (Empty Backbone) Standardized mini-Tn5 delivery plasmid, streptomycin/spectinomycin resistant
Depositing lab: Víctor de Lorenzo. Depositing organization: Centro Nacional de Biotecnologia (CNB). Publication: New transposon tools tailored for metabolic engineering of gram-negative microbial cell factories. Martinez-Garcia E, Aparicio T, de Lorenzo V, Nikel PI. Front Bioeng Biotechnol. 2014 Oct 28;2:46. doi: 10.3389/fbioe.2014.00046. eCollection 2014. PubMed 25389526.
Backbone
  Vector backbone: pBAMD1-4
  Backbone size (bp): 4730
  Vector type: Synthetic Biology ; Mini-Tn5 vector
  Selectable markers: Ampicillin
Growth in bacteria
  Bacterial resistance: Streptomycin, 50 μg/mL
  Growth temperature: 37°C
  Growth strain: Pir1
  Copy number: Low Copy
Gene/Insert
  Cloning method: Gibson Cloning
Terms and licenses: Academic/Nonprofit Terms; Industry Terms: Not Available to Industry
How to cite: pBAMD1-4 was a gift from Víctor de Lorenzo (Addgene plasmid # 61565 ; http://n2t.net/addgene:61565 ; RRID:Addgene_61565)
