>Addgene plasmid #61565 | pBAMD1-4 | addgene partial sequence | sequence record 101873 | rrnB-T1-term-Rev 5'-GAAAGGCCCAGTCTTTCGAC-3'
ATTAACTGTCTCTTATACACATCTTTGTGTCTCAGGCCGCCTAGGCCGCGGCCGCGCGAATTCGAGCTCG
GTACCCGGGGATCCTCTAGAGTCGACCTGCAGGCATGCAAGCTTGCGGCCGCCAAAGCCCGCCGAAAGGC
GGGCTTTTCTGTATTTAAATGAACCTTGACCGAACGCAGCGGTGGTAACGGCGCAGTGGCGGTTTTCATG
GCTTGTTATGACTGTTTTTTTGGGGTACAGTCTATGCCTCGGGCATCCAAGCAGCAAGCGCGTTACGCCG
TGGGTCGATGTTTGATGTTATGGAGCAGCAACGATGTTACGCAGCAGGGCAGTCGCCCTAAAACAAAGTT
AAACATCATGAGGGAAGCGGTGATCGCCGAAGTATCGACTCAACTATCAGAGGTAGTTGGCGTCATCGAG
CGCCATCTCGAACCGACGTTGCTGGCCGTACATTTGTACGGCTCCGCA
