>Addgene plasmid #61565 | pBAMD1-4 | addgene partial sequence | sequence record 101913 | T0term-R 5'-GCGGCAACCGAGCGTTC-3'
GTCATTACTGGATCTATCAACAGGAGTCCAAGACTAGTCTGTCTCTTATACACATCTTCAGAGATTTTAT
GCTTGTAAACCGTTTTGTGAAAAAATTTTTAAAATAAAAAAGGGGACCTCTAGGGTCCGCAATTAATTAG
ACAATTGTCTTATTTGCCGACTACCTTGGTGATCTCGCCTTTCACGTAGTGGACAAATTCTTCCAACTGA
TCTGCGCGCGAGGCCAAGCGATCTTCTTCTTGTCCAAGATAAGCCTGTCTAGCTTCAAGTATGACGGGCT
GATACTGGGCCGGCAGGCGCTCCATTGCCCAGTCGGCAGCGACATCCTTCGGCGCGATTTTGCCGGTTAC
TGCGCTGTACCAAATGCGGGACAACGTAAGCACTACATTTCGCTCATCGCCAGCCCAGTCGGGCGGCGAG
TTCCATAGCGTTAAGGTTTCATTTAGCGCCTCAAATAGATCCTGTTCAGGAACCGGATCAAAGAGTTCCT
CCGCCGCTGGACCTACCAAGGCAACGCTATGTTCTCTTGCTTTTGTCAGCAAGATAGCCAGATCAATGTC
GATCGTGGCTGGCTCGAAGATACCTGCAAGAATGTCATTGCGCTGCCATTCTCCAAATTGCAGTTCGCGC
TTAGCTGGATAACGCCACGGAATGATGTCGTCGTGCACAACAATGGTGACTTCTACAGCGCGGAGAATCT
CGCTCTCTCCAGGGGAAGCCGAAGTTTCCAAAAGGTCGTTGATCAAAGCTCGCCGCGTTGTTTCATCAAG
CCTTACGGTCACCGTAACCAGCAAATCAATATCACTGTGTGGCTTCAGGCCGCCATCCACTGCGGAGCCG
TACAAATGTACGGCCAGCAACGTCGGTTCGAGATGGCGCTCGATGACGCCAACTACCTCTGATAGTTGAG
TCGATACTTCGGCGATCACCGCTTCCCTCATGATGTT
